>Addgene plasmid #242793 | pAAV-BD-hSynTet-TRE-DIO-mNeonGreen-S1 | addgene full sequence | sequence record 486968 | Addgene NGS Result
AGTGGGTTACATCGAACTGGATCTCAACAGCGGTAAGATCCTTGAGAGTTTTCGCCCCGAAGAACGTTTT
CCAATGATGAGCACTTTTAAAGTTCTGCTATGTGGCGCGGTATTATCCCGTATTGACGCCGGGCAAGAGC
AACTCGGTCGCCGCATACACTATTCTCAGAATGACTTGGTTGAGTACTCACCAGTCACAGAAAAGCATCT
TACGGATGGCATGACAGTAAGAGAATTATGCAGTGCTGCCATAACCATGAGTGATAACACTGCGGCCAAC
TTACTTCTGACAACGATCGGAGGACCGAAGGAGCTAACCGCTTTTTTGCACAACATGGGGGATCATGTAA
CTCGCCTTGATCGTTGGGAACCGGAGCTGAATGAAGCCATACCAAACGACGAGCGTGACACCACGATGCC
TGTAGCAATGGCAACAACGTTGCGCAAACTATTAACTGGCGAACTACTTACTCTAGCTTCCCGGCAACAA
TTAATAGACTGGATGGAGGCGGATAAAGTTGCAGGACCACTTCTGCGCTCGGCCCTTCCGGCTGGCTGGT
TTATTGCTGATAAATCTGGAGCCGGTGAGCGTGGGTCTCGCGGTATCATTGCAGCACTGGGGCCAGATGG
TAAGCCCTCCCGTATCGTAGTTATCTACACGACGGGGAGTCAGGCAACTATGGATGAACGAAATAGACAG
ATCGCTGAGATAGGTGCCTCACTGATTAAGCATTGGTAACTGTCAGACCAAGTTTACTCATATATACTTT
AGATTGATTTAAAACTTCATTTTTAATTTAAAAGGATCTAGGTGAAGATCCTTTTTGATAATCTCATGAC
CAAAATCCCTTAACGTGAGTTTTCGTTCCACTGAGCGTCAGACCCCGTAGAAAAGATCAAAGGATCTTCT
TGAGATCCTTTTTTTCTGCGCGTAATCTGCTGCTTGCAAACAAAAAAACCACCGCTACCAGCGGTGGTTT
GTTTGCCGGATCAAGAGCTACCAACTCTTTTTCCGAAGGTAACTGGCTTCAGCAGAGCGCAGATACCAAA
TACTGTTCTTCTAGTGTAGCCGTAGTTAGGCCACCACTTCAAGAACTCTGTAGCACCGCCTACATACCTC
GCTCTGCTAATCCTGTTACCAGTGGCTGCTGCCAGTGGCGATAAGTCGTGTCTTACCGGGTTGGACTCAA
GACGATAGTTACCGGATAAGGCGCAGCGGTCGGGCTGAACGGGGGGTTCGTGCACACAGCCCAGCTTGGA
GCGAACGACCTACACCGAACTGAGATACCTACAGCGTGAGCTATGAGAAAGCGCCACGCTTCCCGAAGGG
AGAAAGGCGGACAGGTATCCGGTAAGCGGCAGGGTCGGAACAGGAGAGCGCACGAGGGAGCTTCCAGGGG
GAAACGCCTGGTATCTTTATAGTCCTGTCGGGTTTCGCCACCTCTGACTTGAGCGTCGATTTTTGTGATG
CTCGTCAGGGGGGCGGAGCCTATGGAAAAACGCCAGCAACGCGGCCTTTTTACGGTTCCTGGCCTTTTGC
TGGCCTTTTGCTCACATGTCCTGCAGGCAGCTGCGCGCTCGCTCGCTCACTGAGGCCGCCCGGGCGTCGG
GCGACCTTTGGTCGCCCGGCCTCAGTGAGCGAGCGAGCGCGCAGAGAGGGAGTGGCCAACTCCATCACTA
GGGGTTCCTGCGGCCGCAAACTTGTTTATTGCAGCTTATAATGGTTACAAATAAAGCAATAGCATCACAA
ATTTCACAAATAAAGCATTTTTTTCACTGCATTCTAGTTGTGGTTTGTCCAAACTCATCAATGTATCTTA
TCATGTCTGAGATCCTTACTTAGTTACCCGGGGAGCATGTCAAGGTCAAAATCGTCAAGAGCGTCAGCAG
GCAGCATATCAAGGTCAAAGTCGTCAAGGGCATCGGCTGGGAGCATGTCTAAGTCAAAATCGTCAAGGGC
GTCGGCCGGCCCGCCGCTTTCGCACTTTAGCTGTTTCTCCAGGCCACATATGATTAGTTCCAGGCCGAAA
AGGAAGGCAGGTTCGGCTCCCTGATGGTCGAACAGCTCAATTGCTTGTCTCAGAAGTGGGGGCATAGAAT
CGGTGGTAGGTGTCTCTCTTTCCTCTTTTGCTACTTGATGCTCCTGATCCTCCAATACGCAGCCCAGTGT
AAAGTGGCCCACGGCGGACAGAGCGTACAGTGCGTTCTCCAGGGAGAAGCCTTGCTGACACAGGAACGCG
AGCTGATTTTCCAGGGTTTCGTACTGTTTCTCTGTTGGGCGGGTGCCGAGATGCACTTTAGCCCCGTCGC
GATGTGAGAGGAGAGCACAGCGGAATGACTTGGCGTTGTTCCGCAGAAAGTCTTGCCATGACTCGCCTTC
CAGGGGGCAGAAGTGGGTATGATGCCTGTCCAGCATCTCGATTGCCAGGGCATCGAGCAGGGCCCGCTTG
TTCTTCACGTGCCAGTACAGGGTAGGCTGCTCAACTCCCAGCTTTTGAGCGAGTTTCCTTGTCGTCAGGC
CTTCGATACCGACTTCATTGAGTAATTCCAGAGCAGAGTTTATGACTTTGCTCTTGTCCAGTCTAGACAT
GGTGAATTCGATATCAAGCTTATCGATACCGTCCGCCGCAGCGCAGATGGTCGCGCCCGTGCCCCCCTAT
CTCGCGCCTCGCGTGGTGCGGTCCGGCTGGGCCGGCGGCGGCGCGGACGCGACCAAGGTGGCCGGGAAGG
GGAGTTTGCGGGGGACCGGCGAGTGACGTCAGCGCGCCTTCAGTGCTGAGGCGGCGGTGGCGCGCGCCGC
CAGGCGGGGGCGAAGGCACTGTCCGCGGTGCTGAAGCTGGCAGTGCGCACGCGCCTCGCCGCATCCTGTT
TCCCCTCCCCCTCTCTGATAGGGGATGCGCAATTTGGGGAATGGGGGTTGGGTGCTTGTCCAGTGGGTCG
GGGTCGGTCGTCAGGTAGGCACCCCCACCCCGCCTCATCCTGGTCCTAAAACCCACTTGCACTCATACGC
AGGGCCCTCTGCAGTATCAAGTGCCACCTGACGTCTCCCTATCAGTGATAGAGAAGTCGACACGTCTCGA
GCTCCCTATCAGTGATAGAGAAGGTACGTCTAGAACGTCTCCCTATCAGTGATAGAGAAGTCGACACGTC
TCGAGCTCCCTATCAGTGATAGAGAAGGTACGTCTAGAACGTCTCCCTATCAGTGATAGAGAAGTCGACA
CGTCTCGAGCTCCCTATCAGTGATAGAGAAGGTACGTCTAGAACGTCTCCCTATCAGTGATAGAGAAGTC
GACACGTCTCGAGCTCCCTATCAGTGATAGAGAAGCTACCCCCTATATAAGCAGAGCTCGTTTAGTGAAC
CGTCAGATCGCCTGGAGACGCCATCCACGCTGTTTTGACCTCCATAGAAGACACCGGGACCGATCCAGCC
TGGATCCGGTACCGGATCCTCTAGAGTCGACTCCGGAATAACTTCGTATAGGATACTTTATACGAAGTTA
TGCAGAATGGTAGCTGGATTGTAGCTGCTATTAGCAATATGAAACCTCTTAATAACTTCGTATAGCATAC
ATTATACGAAGTTATGGCGCGCCTCACTTGTCCAAGGAATTCTTACTTTGATTATCGATAAGCTTGACCT
GGTTGTAAGCTGAACCGCAGTCCTCCCACCAGTCCTACTGAAGAATTCTTACTTCAGGTAGAAGTCGGTG
CTGCCGCCCAACTCGTCCATGCCCATCACATCGGTAAAGGCCTTTTGCCACTCCTTGAAGTTGAGCTCGG
TCTTGGAGTGCTTGAGCTCCGTCTTACGGAACACGTACATCGGCTGGTTCTTCAGATAGTTAGCCGCCAT
TGGCTTGGCAAAGGTGTAGGTGGTCCGCGCAGTGCTCCGGTAGCGCTTGCCATTTCCAGTGGTGTAACTC
CACTTAAAGGTACTGATGATGGTTTTGTCGTTGGGGTAAGTCTTCTTCGACCTGCACCAGTCCGCAGCGG
TCAGCGAGTTGGTCATCACAGGACCGTCAGCAGGGAAACCAGTCCCCTTCACCTGGGCCTCTCCTTTGAT
GTGGCTTCCCTCGTAGGTGTAGCGGTAGTTAACAGTAAGGGAGGCACCATCTTCAAACTGCATTGTGCGA
TGGACTTGGTATCCGGAGCCATCTACCATGGCGGCCTGGAAAGGCGACATCCCGTCAGGGTAGGGCAGGT
ACTGATGGAAGCCATACCCGATATGAGGGACCAGAATCCAGGGGGAGAACTGGAGGTCACCCTTGGTGGA
CTTCAGGTTTAACTCCTCATAACCATCATTTGGATTGCCGGTGCCCTGACCCACCATGTCAAAGTCCACA
CCGTTGATGGAGCCAAAGATGTGTAACTCATGTGTCGCTGGGAGAGAGGCCATGTTATCCTCCTCGCCCT
TGCTCACCATGGTGGCGCTAGCATAACTTCGTATAAAGTATCCTATACGAAGTTATTTGCCTTAACCCAG
AAATTATCACTGTTATTCTTTAGAATGGTGCAAAGAATAACTTCGTATAATGTATGCTATACGAAGTTAT
GAATTCGATATCAAGCTTATCGATAATCAACCTCTGGATTACAAAATTTGTGAAAGATTGACTGGTATTC
TTAACTATGTTGCTCCTTTTACGCTATGTGGATACGCTGCTTTAATGCCTTTGTATCATGCTATTGCTTC
CCGTATGGCTTTCATTTTCTCCTCCTTGTATAAATCCTGGTTGCTGTCTCTTTATGAGGAGTTGTGGCCC
GTTGTCAGGCAACGTGGCGTGGTGTGCACTGTGTTTGCTGACGCAACCCCCACTGGTTGGGGCATTGCCA
CCACCTGTCAGCTCCTTTCCGGGACTTTCGCTTTCCCCCTCCCTATTGCCACGGCGGAACTCATCGCCGC
CTGCCTTGCCCGCTGCTGGACAGGGGCTCGGCTGTTGGGCACTGACAATTCCGTGGTGTTGTCGGGGAAA
TCATCGTCCTTTCCTTGGCTGCTCGCCTATGTTGCCACCTGGATTCTGCGCGGGACGTCCTTCTGCTACG
TCCCTTCGGCCCTCAATCCAGCGGACCTTCCTTCCCGCGGCCTGCTGCCGGCTCTGCGGCCTCTTCCGCG
TCTTCGCCTTCGCCCTCAGACGAGTCGGATCTCCCTTTGGGCCGCCTCCCCGCATCGATACCGAGCGCTG
CTCGAGAGATCTACGGGTGGCATCCCTGTGACCCCTCCCCAGTGCCTCTCCTGGCCCTGGAAGTTGCCAC
TCCAGTGCCCACCAGCCTTGTCCTAATAAAATTAAGTTGCATCATTTTGTCTGACTAGGTGTCCTTCTAT
AATATTATGGGGTGGAGGGGGGTGGTATGGAGCAAGGGGCAAGTTGGGAAGACAACCTGTAGGGCCTGCG
GGGTCTATTGGGAACCAAGCTGGAGTGCAGTGGCACAATCTTGGCTCACTGCAATCTCCGCCTCCTGGGT
TCAAGCGATTCTCCTGCCTCAGCCTCCCGAGTTGTTGGGATTCCAGGCATGCATGACCAGGCTCAGCTAA
TTTTTGTTTTTTTGGTAGAGACGGGGTTTCACCATATTGGCCAGGCTGGTCTCCAACTCCTAATCTCAGG
TGATCTACCCACCTTGGCCTCCCAAATTGCTGGGATTACAGGCGTGAACCACTGCTCCCTTCCCTGTCCT
TCTGATTTTGTAGGTAACCACGTGCGGACCGAGCGGCCGCAGGAACCCCTAGTGATGGAGTTGGCCACTC
CCTCTCTGCGCGCTCGCTCGCTCACTGAGGCCGGGCGACCAAAGGTCGCCCGACGCCCGGGCTTTGCCCG
GGCGGCCTCAGTGAGCGAGCGAGCGCGCAGCTGCCTGCAGGGGCGCCTGATGCGGTATTTTCTCCTTACG
CATCTGTGCGGTATTTCACACCGCATA
[95 nt withheld, positions 5908-6002]
T
[46 nt withheld, positions 6004-6049]
C
[141 nt withheld, positions 6051-6191]
CCTTTGACGTTGGAGTCCACGTTCTTT
[37 nt withheld, positions 6219-6255]
ACTCTATCTCGGGCTATTCTTTTGATTTATAAGGGATTTTGCCGATTTCGGTCTATTGGTTAAAAAATGA
GCTGATTTAACAAAAATTTAACGCGAATTTTAACAAAATATTAACGTTTACAATTTTATGGTGCACTCTC
AGTACAATCTGCTCTGATGCCGCATAGTTAAGCCAGCCCCGACACCCGCCAACACCCGCTGACGCGCCCT
GACGGGCTTGTCTGCTCCCGGCATCCGCTTACAGACAAGCTGTGACCGTCTCCGGGAGCTGCATGTGTCA
GAGGTTTTCACCGTCATCACCGAAACGCGCGAGACGAAAGGGCCTCGTGATACGCCTATTTTTATAGGTT
AATGTCATGATAATAATGGTTTCTTAGACGTCAGGTGGCACTTTTCGGGGAAATGTGCGCGGAACCCCTA
TTTGTTTATTTTTCTAAATACATTCAAATATGTATCCGCTCATGAGACAATAACCCTGATAAATGCTTCA
ATAATATTGAAAAAGGAAGAGTATGAGTATTCAACATTTCCGTGTCGCCCTTATTCCCTTTTTTGCGGCA
TTTTGCCTTCCTGTTTTTGCTCACCCAGAAACGCTGGTGAAAGTAAAAGATGCTGAAGATCAGTTGGGTG
CACG
Features (pLannotate 1.2.2; 35 found; start..end, strand, type, name):
    910..1498    +  rep_origin     ori: high-copy-number ColE1/pMB1/pBR322/pUC origin of replication
   1571..1598    +  repeat_region  AAV2 ITR (fragment): inverted terminal repeat of adeno-associated virus serotype 2 inverted
   1627..1654    +  repeat_region  AAV2 ITR (fragment): inverted terminal repeat of adeno-associated virus serotype 2 inverted
   1699..1820    +  polyA_signal   SV40 poly(A) signal: SV40 polyadenylation signal
   1853..1963    -  CDS            VP48: 3 tandem repeats of the minimal activation domain of herpes simplex virus VP16 (Cheng et al., 2013)
   1893..2590    -  CDS            rtTA3 (fragment): reverse tetracycline transactivator 3 activates expression from Tet-responsive promoters in the presence of doxycycline
   2594..2623    +  misc_feature   MCS (fragment): pBluescript multiple cloning site
   2624..3003    -  promoter       hSyn promoter (fragment): human synapsin I promoter; confers neuron-specific expression (Kügler et al., 2003)
   3045..3065    +  promoter       tight TRE promoter (fragment): Tet-responsive promoter PTight, consisting of seven tet operator sequences followed by the minimal CMV promoter
   3082..3102    +  promoter       tight TRE promoter (fragment): Tet-responsive promoter PTight, consisting of seven tet operator sequences followed by the minimal CMV promoter
   3119..3139    +  promoter       tight TRE promoter (fragment): Tet-responsive promoter PTight, consisting of seven tet operator sequences followed by the minimal CMV promoter
   3156..3176    +  promoter       tight TRE promoter (fragment): Tet-responsive promoter PTight, consisting of seven tet operator sequences followed by the minimal CMV promoter
   3193..3213    +  promoter       tight TRE promoter (fragment): Tet-responsive promoter PTight, consisting of seven tet operator sequences followed by the minimal CMV promoter
   3230..3250    +  promoter       tight TRE promoter (fragment): Tet-responsive promoter PTight, consisting of seven tet operator sequences followed by the minimal CMV promoter
   3267..3287    +  promoter       tight TRE promoter (fragment): Tet-responsive promoter PTight, consisting of seven tet operator sequences followed by the minimal CMV promoter
   3304..3324    +  promoter       tight TRE promoter (fragment): Tet-responsive promoter PTight, consisting of seven tet operator sequences followed by the minimal CMV promoter
   3332..3377    +  promoter       TRE3GV promoter (fragment): 3rd-generation Tet-responsive promoter that can be activated by binding of Tet-On® 3G, optimized for retroviral and lentiviral vectors
   3444..3461    +  misc_feature   MCS (fragment): pUC18/19 multiple cloning site
   3468..3501    +  protein_bind   lox2272: Cre-mediated recombination occurs in the 8-bp core sequence (GGATACTT). lox2272 sites are compatible with each other, but incompatible with loxP or loxN sites (Lee and Saito, 1988). Cre recombinase
   3502..3551    -  intron         β-globin intron (fragment): internally truncated intron from human β-globin
   3552..3585    +  protein_bind   loxP: Cre-mediated recombination occurs in the 8-bp core sequence (GCATACAT). Cre recombinase
   3719..4420    -  CDS            mNeonGreen: mNeonGreen is a basic (constitutively fluorescent) green/yellow fluorescent protein published in 2013, derived from Branchiostoma lanceolatum. It is reported to be a very rapidly-maturing monomer with moderate acid sensitivity.
   4433..4466    -  protein_bind   lox2272: Cre-mediated recombination occurs in the 8-bp core sequence (GGATACTT). lox2272 sites are compatible with each other, but incompatible with loxP or loxN sites (Lee and Saito, 1988). Cre recombinase
   4467..4516    -  intron         β-globin intron (fragment): internally truncated intron from human β-globin
   4517..4550    -  protein_bind   loxP: Cre-mediated recombination occurs in the 8-bp core sequence (GCATACAT). Cre recombinase
   4551..4575    +  misc_feature   MCS (fragment): pBluescript multiple cloning site
   4575..5163    +  misc_feature   WPRE: woodchuck hepatitis virus posttranscriptional regulatory element
   5195..5671    +  polyA_signal   hGH poly(A) signal: human growth hormone polyadenylation signal
   5711..5851    +  repeat_region  AAV2 ITR: inverted terminal repeat of adeno-associated virus serotype 2 inverted
   5856..5907    -  misc_feature   bom (fragment): basis of mobility region from pBR322
   5926..6381    +  rep_origin     f1 ori (sequence partly withheld): f1 bacteriophage origin of replication; arrow indicates direction of (+) strand synthesis
   6382..6431    -  misc_feature   bom (fragment): basis of mobility region from pBR322
   6533..6568    -  CDS            rop (fragment): Rop protein, which maintains plasmids at low copy number; rop
   6663..6767    +  promoter       AmpR promoter: bla
   6768..739     +  CDS            AmpR (across the origin): β-lactamase; bla; confers resistance to ampicillin, carbenicillin, and related antibiotics
