[The description below was written by a language model from this plasmid's Addgene catalogue record and pLannotate feature annotations shown in this document.]
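Description:
pAAV-BD-hSynTet-TRE-DIO-mNeonGreen-S1 is a 6,889 nt AAV transfer plasmid built on the pAAV-CAG-GFP backbone. It is designed to package a bidirectional, self-contained Tet-Off expression system into recombinant AAV for delivery to neurons. It is propagated in bacteria through a high-copy ColE1/pUC origin with ampicillin selection (AmpR), and the backbone also carries an f1 origin. AAV2 inverted terminal repeats flank the payload. The annotation detects one complete ITR and only short fragments of the other, which may reflect the difficulty of sequencing and annotating these repeats. The use of a recombination-deficient growth strain fits the usual instability of ITRs.

Between the ITRs, two divergent transcription units sit back to back. On the reverse strand, a human synapsin I promoter fragment drives the tetracycline transactivator, ending in an SV40 poly(A) signal. The catalogue names this gene tTA-Advanced; the automated annotation labels it by similarity as an rtTA3 fragment with VP16-derived minimal activation domains. In the other direction, a Tet-responsive promoter (repeated tet operator elements plus a minimal promoter) drives a Cre-dependent DIO/FLEX cassette. In this cassette, mNeonGreen with a C-terminal S1 tag lies in inverted orientation between paired lox2272 and loxP sites, followed by a WPRE and an hGH poly(A) signal. The S1 tag itself is not annotated in the feature table.

Cre recombination flips and locks the reporter into the sense orientation. Expression therefore requires both Cre and neuron-specific tTA, which amplifies transcription from the TRE and would be expected to be suppressible by doxycycline. The design suits strong, Cre-restricted labelling of neurons with a fluorescent, epitope-tagged protein. The record does not describe the specific application further.
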