Addgene plasmid #242793: pAAV-BD-hSynTet-TRE-DIO-mNeonGreen-S1
Purpose: Bidirectional AAV transfer plasmid expressing hSyn-tTA and TRE-FLEX-mNeonGreen-S1 in the other direction.
Depositing lab: Andrew Payne. Depositing organization: E11 Bio, Convergent Research.
Backbone
  Vector backbone: pAAV-CAG-GFP (Addgene Plasmid 37825)
  Backbone manufacturer: Edward Boyden
  Vector type: AAV
Growth in bacteria
  Bacterial resistance: Ampicillin, 100 μg/mL
  Growth temperature: 30°C
  Growth strain: NEB Stable
  Copy number: High Copy
Gene/Insert 1
  Gene/Insert name: mNeonGreen
  Species: Synthetic
  Promoter: TRE
  Tag / fusion protein: S1 (C terminal on insert)
  Cloning method: Gibson Cloning
  Sequencing primers: 5′ n/a
Gene/Insert 2
  Gene/Insert name: tTA-Advanced
  Species: Synthetic
  Promoter: hSyn
  Cloning method: Gibson Cloning
  Sequencing primers: 5′ n/a
Terms and licenses: Academic/Nonprofit Terms; Industry Terms: Not Available to Industry
Depositor comments: Please visit https://doi.org/10.1101/2025.09.26.678648 for bioRxiv preprint.
How to cite: pAAV-BD-hSynTet-TRE-DIO-mNeonGreen-S1 was a gift from Andrew Payne (Addgene plasmid # 242793 ; http://n2t.net/addgene:242793 ; RRID:Addgene_242793)
